>Addgene plasmid #231031 | L1p4_barley_sgRNA_scaffold | addgene full sequence | sequence record 464287 | Addgene NGS Result
GTGGGGCCCACTGCATCCACCCCAGTACATTAAAAACGTCCGCAATGTGTTATTAAGTTGTCTAAGCGTC
AATTTGTTTACACCACAATATATCCTGCCACCAGCCAGCCAACAGCTCCCCGACCGGCAGCTCGGCACAA
AATCACCACTCGATACAGGCAGCCCATCAGTCAGATCAGGATCTCCTTTGCGACGCTCACCGGGCTGGTT
GCCCTCGCCGCTGGGCTGGCGGCCGTCTATGGCCCTGCAAACGCGCCAGAAACGCCGTCGAAGCCGTGTG
CGAGACACCGCGGCCGCCGGCGTTGTGGATACCTCGCGGAAAACTTGGCCCTCACTGACAGATGAGGGGC
GGACGTTGACACTTGAGGGGCCGACTCACCCGGCGCGGCGTTGACAGATGAGGGGCAGGCTCGATTTCGG
CCGGCGACGTGGAGCTGGCCAGCCTCGCAAATCGGCGAAAACGCCTGATTTTACGCGAGTTTCCCACAGA
TGATGTGGACAAGCCTGGGGATAAGTGCCCTGCGGTATTGACACTTGAGGGGCGCGACTACTGACAGATG
AGGGGCGCGATCCTTGACACTTGAGGGGCAGAGTGCTGACAGATGAGGGGCGCACCTATTGACATTTGAG
GGGCTGTCCACAGGCAGAAAATCCAGCATTTGCAAGGGTTTCCGCCCGTTTTTCGGCCACCGCTAACCTG
TCTTTTAACCTGCTTTTAAACCAATATTTATAAACCTTGTTTTTAACCAGGGCTGCGCCCTGTGCGCGTG
ACCGCGCACGCCGAAGGGGGGTGCCCCCCCTTCTCGAACCCTCCCGGCCCGCTAACGCGGGCCTCCCATC
CCCCCAGGGGCTGCGCCCCTCGGCCGCGAACGGCCTCACCCCAAAAATGGCAGCGCTGGCCAATTCGTGC
GCGGAACCCCTATTTGTTTATTTTTCTAAATACATTCAAATATGTATCCGCTCATGAGACAATAACCTTG
ATAAATGCTTCAATAATATTGAAAAAGGAAGAGTATGAGTATTCAACATTTCCGTGTCGCCCTTATTCCC
TTTTTTGCGGCATTTTGCCTTCCTGTTTTTGCTCACCCAGAAACGCTGGTGAAAGTAAAAGATGCTGAAG
ATCAGTTGGGTGCACGAGTGGGTTACATCGAACTGGATCTCAACAGCGGTAAGATCCTTGAGAGTTTTCG
CCCCGAAGAACGTTTTCCAATGATGAGCACTTTTAAAGTTCTGCTATGTGGCGCGGTATTATCCCGTATT
GACGCCGGGCAAGAGCAACTCGGTCGCCGCATACACTATTCTCAGAATGACTTGGTTGAGTACTCACCAG
TCACAGAAAAGCATCTTACGGATGGCATGACAGTAAGAGAATTATGCAGTGCTGCCATAACCATGAGTGA
TAACACTGCGGCCAACTTACTTCTGACAACGATCGGAGGACCGAAGGAGCTAACCGCTTTTTTGCACAAC
ATGGGGGATCATGTAACTCGCCTTGATCGTTGGGAACCGGAGCTGAATGAAGCCATACCAAACGACGAGC
GTGACACCACGATGCCTGTAGCAATGGCAACAACGTTGCGCAAACTATTAACTGGCGAACTACTTACTCT
AGCTTCCCGGCAACAATTAATAGACTGGATGGAGGCGGATAAAGTTGCAGGACCACTTCTGCGCTCGGCC
CTTCCGGCTGGCTGGTTTATTGCTGATAAATCTGGAGCCGGTGAGCGTGGTTCTCGCGGTATCATTGCAG
CACTGGGGCCAGATGGTAAGCCCTCCCGTATCGTAGTTATCTACACGACGGGGAGTCAGGCAACTATGGA
TGAACGAAATAGACAGATCGCTGAGATAGGTGCCTCACTGATTAAGCATTGGTAACTGTCAGACCAAGTT
TACTCATATATACTTTAGATTGATTTAAAACTTCATTTTTAATTTAAAAGGATCTAGGTGAAGATCCTTT
TTGATAATCTCATGACCAAAATCCCTTAACGTGAGTTTTCGTTCCACTGAGCGTCAGACCCCGTAGAAAA
GATCAAAGGATCTTCTTGAGATCCTTTTTTTCTGCGCGTAATCTGCTGCTTGCAAACAAAAAAACCACCG
CTACCAGCGGTGGTTTGTTTGCCGGATCAAGAGCTACCAACTCTTTTTCCGAAGGTAACTGGCTTCAGCA
GAGCGCAGATACCAAATACTGTTCTTCTAGTGTAGCCGTAGTTAGGCCACCACTTCAAGAACTCTGTAGC
ACCGCCTACATACCTCGCTCTGCTAATCCTGTTACCAGTGGCTGCTGCCAGTGGCGATAAGTCGTGTCTT
ACCGGGTTGGACTCAAGACGATAGTTACCGGATAAGGCGCAGCGGTCGGGCTGAACGGGGGGTTCGTGCA
CACAGCCCAGCTTGGAGCGAACGACCTACACCGAACTGAGATACCTACAGCGTGAGCTATGAGAAAGCGC
CACGCTTCCCGAAGGGAGAAAGGCGGACAGGTATCCGGTAAGCGGCAGGGTCGGAACAGGAGAGCGCACG
AGGGAGCTTCCAGGGGGAAACGCCTGGTATCTTTATAGTCCTGTCGGGTTTCGCCACCTCTGACTTGAGC
GTCGATTTTTGTGATGCTCGTCAGGGGGGCGGAGCCTATGGAAAAACGCCAGCAACGCGGCCTTTTTACG
GTTCCTGGCAGATCCTAGATGTGGCGCAACGATGCCGGCGACAAGCAGGAGCGCACCGACTTCTTCCGCA
TCAAGTGTTTTGGCTCTCAGGCCGAGGCCCACGGCAAGTATTTGGGCAAGGGGTCGCTGGTATTCGTGCA
GGGCAAGATTCGGAATACCAAGTACGAGAAGGACGGCCAGACGGTCTACGGGACCGACTTCATTGCCGAT
AAGGTGGATTATCTGGACACCAAGGCACCAGGCGGGTCAAATCAGGAATAAGGGCACATTGCCCCGGCGT
GAGTCGGGGCAATCCCGCAAGGAGGGTGAATGAATCGGACGTTTGACCGGAAGGCATACAGGCAAGAACT
GATCGACGCGGGGTTTTCCGCCGAGGATGCCGAAACCATCGCAAGCCGCACCGTCATGCGTGCGCCCCGC
GAAACCTTCCAGTCCGTCGGCTCGATGGTCCAGCAAGCTACGGCCAAGATCGAGCGCGACAGCGTGCAAC
TGGCTCCCCCTGCCCTGCCCGCGCCATCGGCCGCCGTGGAGCGTTCGCGTCGTCTTGAACAGGAGGCGGC
AGGTTTGGCGAAGTCGATGACCATCGACACGCGAGGAACTATGACGACCAAGAAGCGAAAAACCGCCGGC
GAGGACCTGGCAAAACAGGTCAGCGAGGCCAAGCAGGCCGCGTTGCTGAAACACACGAAGCAGCAGATCA
AGGAAATGCAGCTTTCCTTGTTCGATATTGCGCCGTGGCCGGACACGATGCGAGCGATGCCAAACGACAC
GGCCCGCTCTGCCCTGTTCACCACGCGCAACAAGAAAATCCCGCGCGAGGCGCTGCAAAACAAGGTCATT
TTCCACGTCAACAAGGACGTGAAGATCACCTACACCGGCGTCGAGCTGCGGGCCGACGATGACGAACTGG
TGTGGCAGCAGGTGTTGGAGTACGCGAAGCGCACCCCTATCGGCGAGCCGATCACCTTCACGTTCTACGA
GCTTTGCCAGGACCTGGGCTGGTCGATCAATGGCCGGTATTACACGAAGGCCGAGGAATGCCTGTCGCGC
CTACAGGCGACGGCGATGGGCTTCACGTCCGACCGCGTTGGGCACCTGGAATCGGTGTCGCTGCTGCACC
GCTTCCGCGTCCTGGACCGTGGCAAGAAAACGTCCCGTTGCCAGGTCCTGATCGACGAGGAAATCGTCGT
GCTGTTTGCTGGCGACCACTACACGAAATTCATATGGGAGAAGTACCGCAAGCTGTCGCCGACGGCCCGA
CGGATGTTCGACTATTTCAGCTCGCACCGGGAGCCGTACCCGCTCAAGCTGGAAACCTTCCGCCTCATGT
GCGGATCGGATTCCACCCGCGTGAAGAAGTGGCGCGAGCAGGTCGGCGAAGCCTGCGAAGAGTTGCGAGG
CAGCGGCCTGGTGGAACACGCCTGGGTCAATGATGACCTGGTGCATTGCAAACGCTAGGGCCTTGTGGGG
TCAGTTCCGGCTGGGGGTTCAGCAGCCAGCGCCTGATCTGGGGAACCCTGTGGTTGGCATGCACATACAA
ATGGACGAACGGATAAACCTTTTCACGCCCTTTTAAATATCCGATTATTCTAATAAACGCTCTTTTCTCT
TAGGTTTACCCGCCAATATATCCTGTCAAACACTGATAGTTTAAACCACTTCGTGCAGAAGACAATCTGA
GCGTAATGCCAACTTTGTACAAGAAAGCTGGGTCTAGAAAAAAAGCACCGACTCGGTGCCACTTTTTCAA
GTTGATAACGGACTAGCCTTATTTCAACTTGCTATGCTGTTTCCAGCATAGCTCTGAAACGGAGACGTAT
AAACGCAGAAAGGCCCACCCGAAGGTGAGCCAGTGTGACTCTAGTAGAGAGCGTTCACCGACAAACAACA
GATAAAACGAAAGGCCCAGTCTTTCGACTGAGCCTTTCGTTTTATTTGATGCCTGGCTCTAGTAGCGATC
TACACTAGCACTATCAGCGTTATTAAGCACCGGTGGAGTGACGACCTTCAGCACGTTCGTACTGTTCAAC
GATGGTGTAGTCCTCGTTGTGGGAGGTGATGTCCAGTTTGATGTCGGTTTTGTAAGCACCCGGCAGCTGA
ACCGGTTTTTTAGCCATGTAGGTGGTTTTAACTTCAGCGTCGTAGTGACCACCGTCTTTCAGTTTCAGAC
GCATTTTGATTTCACCTTTCAGAGCACCGTCCTCCGGGTACATACGTTCGGTGGAAGCTTCCCAACCCAT
GGTTTTTTTCTGCATAACCGGACCGTCGGACGGGAAGTTGGTACCACGCAGTTTAACTTTGTAGATGAAC
TCACCGTCTTGCAGGGAGGAGTCCTGGGTAACGGTAACAACACCACCGTCCTCGAAGTTCATAACACGTT
CCCATTTGAAACCTTCCGGGAAGGACAGTTTCAGGTAGTCCGGGATGTCAGCCGGGTGTTTAACGTAAGC
TTTGGAACCGTACTGGAACTGCGGGGACAGGATGTCCCAAGCGAACGGCAGCGGACCACCTTTGGTAACT
TTCAGTTTAGCGGTCTGGGTACCTTCGTACGGACGACCTTCACCTTCACCTTCGATTTCGAACTCGTGAC
CGTTAACGGAACCTTCCATACGAACTTTGAAACGCATGAACTCTTTGATAACGTCCTCGGAGGAAGCCAT
CTAGTATTTCTCCTCTTTCTCTAGTATGTGTGAAATTGTTATCCGCTCACAATTCCACACAACATACGAG
CCGGAAGCATAAAGTGTAAAGCCTGGGGTGCCTAATGAGTGAGCTAACTCACATTAATTGCGTTGCGCTC
ACTGCCCGCTTTCCAGTCGGGAAACCTGTCGTGCCAGCTGCATTAATGAATCGGCCAACGCGCGGGGAGA
GGCGGTTTGCGTATTGCGTCTCGCAAGTCTGATGCAGCAAGCGAGTTTATAAACCGGTCAGAACTCTGCT
GGACAGGCGAGGTGGGACTAAACTAAGAGGAACTGCTGCGTTGCTCTCCCCAATCGTGAACACGTCGACC
ACCCGACAAAAGCCCGATCATGCGGGCCTAAAAGCCCAGCGCTAGACCGTTGCTGAACTCACGTGGGCTG
CATCTCACTATGCGACCCAGATCAGTGAGAGCTAGAGGGCAGTTATCTTCAGCTCTCTCGTAGTTCCTCT
GATCAATATTCCTAGTTCGATTCCCTCCTAGCAGTGAGTAACAATGTGCTCCTTGATAAATATAAATGTG
TTGAGCACCAGAACTGTCAGAATAACGGGCTTGGTCTACTCCCCATGGGAATTCGTAATTGTCTTCACAG
A
Features (pLannotate 1.2.2; 17 found; start..end, strand, type, name):
     76..100     -  misc_feature   LB T-DNA repeat: left border repeat from nopaline C58 T-DNA
    192..823     +  rep_origin     oriV: incP origin of replication
    910..1014    +  promoter       AmpR promoter: bla
   1015..1875    +  CDS            AmpR: β-lactamase; bla; confers resistance to ampicillin, carbenicillin, and related antibiotics
   2046..2634    +  rep_origin     ori: high-copy-number ColE1/pMB1/pBR322/pUC origin of replication
   2970..4115    +  CDS            trfA: TRFA_ECOLX - Experimental evidence at protein level: Swiss-Prot protein existence level 1. Also involved in plasmid copy number control, promoting intermolecular coupling of protein bound iterons at oriV, which inhibits replication initiation. From Escherichia coli.
   4142..4162    +  CDS            TetR (fragment): tetracycline resistance regulatory protein; tetR
   4274..4298    -  misc_feature   RB T-DNA repeat: right border repeat from nopaline C58 T-DNA
   4352..4373    +  protein_bind   attB2 (fragment): mutant version of attB; recombination site for the Gateway® BP reaction BP Clonase™
   4385..4452    -  misc_RNA       tracrRNA (fragment): trans-activating CRISPR RNA for the Streptococcus pyogenes CRISPR/Cas9 system
   4484..4511    -  terminator     T7Te terminator: phage T7 early transcription terminator
   4527..4598    -  terminator     rrnB T1 terminator: transcription terminator T1 from the E. coli rrnB gene
   4646..5320    -  CDS            mRFP1: mRFP1 is a basic (constitutively fluorescent) red fluorescent protein published in 2002, derived from Discosoma sp.. It is reported to be a somewhat slowly-maturing monomer with low acid sensitivity.
   5356..5372    -  protein_bind   lac operator: The lac repressor binds to the lac operator to inhibit transcription in E. coli. This inhibition can be relieved by adding lactose or isopropyl-β-D-thiogalactopyranoside (IPTG). lac repressor encoded by lacI
   5380..5410    -  promoter       lac promoter: promoter for the E. coli lac operon
   5425..5446    -  protein_bind   CAP binding site: CAP binding activates transcription in the presence of cAMP. E. coli catabolite activator protein
   5459..5546    -  CDS            lacI (fragment): lac repressor; lacI; The lac repressor binds to the lac operator to inhibit transcription in E. coli. This inhibition can be relieved by adding lactose or isopropyl-β-D-thiogalactopyranoside (IPTG).
