[The description below was written by a language model from this plasmid's Addgene catalogue record and pLannotate feature annotations shown in this document.]
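Description:
L1p4_barley_sgRNA_scaffold is a Golden Gate (MoClo-style) level 1, position 4 cloning vector built on the pICH47761 backbone. It is designed to receive a guide sequence for Cas9-mediated genome editing in barley. The backbone is a binary-type plasmid. Nopaline-type left and right T-DNA border repeats flank the cloning region. An incP oriV together with the trfA replication protein gene provides broad-host-range replication. A high-copy ColE1/pUC origin supports propagation in E. coli, and selection in bacteria is by ampicillin through the bla gene. Short annotated fragments of TetR, attB2 and lacI appear to be backbone or cassette remnants rather than functional parts.

The roughly 1.6 kb synthetic insert combines the wheat TaU6 promoter, a Pol III promoter suited to small RNA expression in cereals, with the Streptococcus pyogenes Cas9 sgRNA scaffold, which is annotated as a tracrRNA fragment. The TaU6 promoter is stated in the catalogue record but was not picked up by the automated annotation. It presumably lies in the unannotated stretch upstream of the reporter cassette. Adjacent to the scaffold sits a bacterial mRFP1 cassette driven by the lac promoter/operator with a CAP binding site, and terminated by the rrnB T1 and T7Te terminators. The record lists RFP as the selectable marker. This is consistent with a visual dropout screen, in which the red reporter would be replaced by the guide spacer so that correct clones appear colourless, although the record does not spell out this mechanism or name the enzyme used.

Once a spacer is installed, the resulting TaU6-sgRNA transcription unit can be combined in a further Golden Gate step with modules from other level 1 positions, such as Cas9 and a plant selection marker, to give a multigene T-DNA construct for plant transformation.
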