Addgene plasmid #231031: L1p4_barley_sgRNA_scaffold
Purpose: Cloning vector to clone sgRNA in scaffold under TaU6 promoter for Cas9 mediated CRISPR for goldengate level1 position 4
Depositing lab: Wilma van Esse. Depositing organization: Wageningen University, Department Plant Sciences. Publication: VULGARE ROW-TYPE SIX 5 binds to the promoter of tillering and floral homeotic genes to regulate their expression. Winkelmolen T, Colleoni P, Moscou MJ, Hoseinzadeh P, Oldach K, Schmidt RC, Immink RGH, van Esse GW. Plant Physiol. 2025 Aug 4;198(4):kiaf309. doi: 10.1093/plphys/kiaf309. PubMed 40671593.
Backbone
  Vector backbone: pICH47761
  Backbone size w/o insert (bp): 4376
  Vector type: Bacterial Expression, CRISPR
  Selectable markers: RFP
Growth in bacteria
  Bacterial resistance: Ampicillin, 100 μg/mL
  Growth temperature: 37°C
  Growth strain: DH5alpha
  Copy number: High Copy
Gene/Insert
  Gene/Insert name: Scaffold for Cas9 mediated CRISPR
  Species: Synthetic
  Insert size (bp): 1583
  Promoter: TaU6
  Cloning method: Golden Gate
  Sequencing primers: 5′ GTGGTGTAAACAAATTGACGC; 3′ CCCGCCAATATATCCTGTCA
Terms and licenses: Academic/Nonprofit Terms; Industry Terms: Not Available to Industry
Depositor comments: Additional insert mRFP. Please visit https://doi.org/10.1101/2024.08.22.609225 for bioRxiv preprint.
How to cite: L1p4_barley_sgRNA_scaffold was a gift from Wilma van Esse (Addgene plasmid # 231031 ; http://n2t.net/addgene:231031 ; RRID:Addgene_231031)
