>Addgene plasmid #231031 | L1p4_barley_sgRNA_scaffold | depositor partial sequence | sequence record 453804 | TaU6:mRFP_scaffold
GGAGTAGACCAAGCCCGTTATTCTGACAGTTCTGGTGCTCAACACATTTATATTTATCAAGGAGCACATT
GTTACTCACTGCTAGGAGGGAATCGAACTAGGAATATTGATCAGAGGAACTACGAGAGAGCTGAAGATAA
CTGCCCTCTAGCTCTCACTGATCTGGGTCGCATAGTGAGATGCAGCCCACGTGAGTTCAGCAACGGTCTA
GCGCTGGGCTTTTAGGCCCGCATGATCGGGCTTTTGTCGGGTGGTCGACGTGTTCACGATTGGGGAGAGC
AACGCAGCAGTTCCTCTTAGTTTAGTCCCACCTCGCCTGTCCAGCAGAGTTCTGACCGGTTTATAAACTC
GCTTGCTGCATCAGACTTGCGAGACGCAATACGCAAACCGCCTCTCCCCGCGCGTTGGCCGATTCATTAA
TGCAGCTGGCACGACAGGTTTCCCGACTGGAAAGCGGGCAGTGAGCGCAACGCAATTAATGTGAGTTAGC
TCACTCATTAGGCACCCCAGGCTTTACACTTTATGCTTCCGGCTCGTATGTTGTGTGGAATTGTGAGCGG
ATAACAATTTCACACATACTAGAGAAAGAGGAGAAATACTAGATGGCTTCCTCCGAGGACGTTATCAAAG
AGTTCATGCGTTTCAAAGTTCGTATGGAAGGTTCCGTTAACGGTCACGAGTTCGAAATCGAAGGTGAAGG
TGAAGGTCGTCCGTACGAAGGTACCCAGACCGCTAAACTGAAAGTTACCAAAGGTGGTCCGCTGCCGTTC
GCTTGGGACATCCTGTCCCCGCAGTTCCAGTACGGTTCCAAAGCTTACGTTAAACACCCGGCTGACATCC
CGGACTACCTGAAACTGTCCTTCCCGGAAGGTTTCAAATGGGAACGTGTTATGAACTTCGAGGACGGTGG
TGTTGTTACCGTTACCCAGGACTCCTCCCTGCAAGACGGTGAGTTCATCTACAAAGTTAAACTGCGTGGT
ACCAACTTCCCGTCCGACGGTCCGGTTATGCAGAAAAAAACCATGGGTTGGGAAGCTTCCACCGAACGTA
TGTACCCGGAGGACGGTGCTCTGAAAGGTGAAATCAAAATGCGTCTGAAACTGAAAGACGGTGGTCACTA
CGACGCTGAAGTTAAAACCACCTACATGGCTAAAAAACCGGTTCAGCTGCCGGGTGCTTACAAAACCGAC
ATCAAACTGGACATCACCTCCCACAACGAGGACTACACCATCGTTGAACAGTACGAACGTGCTGAAGGTC
GTCACTCCACCGGTGCTTAATAACGCTGATAGTGCTAGTGTAGATCGCTACTAGAGCCAGGCATCAAATA
AAACGAAAGGCTCAGTCGAAAGACTGGGCCTTTCGTTTTATCTGTTGTTTGTCGGTGAACGCTCTCTACT
AGAGTCACACTGGCTCACCTTCGGGTGGGCCTTTCTGCGTTTATACGTCTCCGTTTCAGAGCTATGCTGG
AAACAGCATAGCAAGTTGAAATAAGGCTAGTCCGTTATCAACTTGAAAAAGTGGCACCGAGTCGGTGCTT
TTTTTCTAGACCCAGCTTTCTTGTACAAAGTTGGCATTACGCT
